Addgene plasmid #74123: pJKW 0690
Purpose: Photinus pyralis sulfotransferase ST3 - pHis8-4
Depositing lab: Jing-Ke Weng. Depositing organization: Massachusetts Institute of Technology. Publication: Sulfoluciferin is biosynthesized by a specialized luciferin sulfotransferase in fireflies. Fallon TR, Li FS, Vicent MA, Weng JK. Biochemistry. 2016 May 26. 10.1021/acs.biochem.6b00402 PubMed 27227579.
Backbone
  Vector backbone: pHis8-4
  Backbone manufacturer: Produced in Jing-Ke Weng lab
  Backbone size w/o insert (bp): 5350
  Total vector size (bp): 6414
  Vector type: Bacterial Expression
Growth in bacteria
  Bacterial resistance: Kanamycin, 50 μg/mL
  Growth temperature: 37°C
  Growth strain: DH5alpha
  Copy number: Low Copy
Gene/Insert
  Gene/Insert name: Photinus pyralis sulfotransferase 3 (alt name: ST3)
  Species: Photinus pyralis
  Insert size (bp): 1071
  GenBank ID: KX098000
  Promoter: T7
  Tag / fusion protein: 8x-His,TEV protease site (ENLYFQ) (N terminal on backbone)
  Cloning method: Gibson Cloning
  Sequencing primers: 5′ T7; 3′ T7-term
Terms and licenses: Academic/Nonprofit Terms; Industry Terms: Not Available to Industry
Depositor comments: Expressed robustly in E.coli. High activity for desulfonation of p-nitrophenolsulfate with PAP
How to cite: pJKW 0690 was a gift from Jing-Ke Weng (Addgene plasmid # 74123 ; http://n2t.net/addgene:74123 ; RRID:Addgene_74123)
