[The description below was written by a language model from this plasmid's Addgene catalogue record and pLannotate feature annotations shown in this document.]
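Description:
pJKW 0690 is a bacterial expression plasmid of about 6.4 kb that places the Photinus pyralis (firefly) sulfotransferase 3 gene, ST3, in the pHis8-4 backbone, a lab-made vector with pET-style architecture. It is maintained in E. coli under kanamycin selection through an aph(3')-Ia resistance gene. Replication depends on a ColE1/pMB1-type origin accompanied by the rop gene and the bom mobility region, which fits the low copy number given in the record. An f1 phage origin is also present. The short RSF ori, tetracycline-resistance and AmpR promoter fragments in the annotation look like backbone remnants or partial sequence matches rather than functional elements.

The roughly 1.07 kb ST3 coding sequence was inserted by Gibson assembly downstream of a T7 promoter with an adjacent lac operator and the strong T7 gene 10 ribosome binding site, and it is followed by the T7 terminator. A plasmid-borne lacI gene supplies lac repressor, so transcription stays off until induction with IPTG in a host that provides T7 RNA polymerase. The backbone adds an N-terminal 8x-His tag followed by a TEV protease site, which allows nickel-affinity purification and later removal of the tag. The feature table does not annotate the insert itself, which lies in the gap between the N-terminal His tag and a second short His-tag match just upstream of the terminator. Whether that downstream His sequence is translated cannot be determined from the record.

The depositor notes robust expression in E. coli and high activity in desulfonating p-nitrophenyl sulfate in the presence of PAP. The construct was made to produce recombinant enzyme for biochemical characterisation, as part of work on the biosynthesis of sulfoluciferin by firefly sulfotransferases.
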