Features (pLannotate 1.2.2; 20 found; start..end, strand, type, name):
     50..183     +  rep_origin     RSF ori (fragment): Plasmids containing the RSF 1030 origin of replication can be propagated in E. coli cells that contain additional plasmids with compatible origins.
    188..330     -  misc_feature   bom: basis of mobility region from pBR322
    432..623     -  CDS            rop: Rop protein, which maintains plasmids at low copy number; rop
    640..1020    +  CDS            YPB1_ECOLX: Protein predicted: Swiss-Prot protein existence level 4. From Escherichia coli.
   1092..1383    -  CDS            TcR (fragment): tetracycline efflux protein; tet; confers resistance to tetracycline
   1398..1419    -  protein_bind   CAP binding site: CAP binding activates transcription in the presence of cAMP. E. coli catabolite activator protein
   1432..2514    -  CDS            lacI: lac repressor; lacI; The lac repressor binds to the lac operator to inhibit transcription in E. coli. This inhibition can be relieved by adding lactose or isopropyl-β-D-thiogalactopyranoside (IPTG).
   2515..2592    -  promoter       lacI promoter: lacI
   2600..2879    -  CDS            TcR (fragment): tetracycline efflux protein; tet; confers resistance to tetracycline
   2901..2919    +  promoter       T7 promoter: promoter for bacteriophage T7 RNA polymerase
   2920..2944    +  protein_bind   lac operator: The lac repressor binds to the lac operator to inhibit transcription in E. coli. This inhibition can be relieved by adding lactose or isopropyl-β-D-thiogalactopyranoside (IPTG). lac repressor encoded by lacI
   2959..2981    +  RBS            RBS: efficient ribosome binding site from bacteriophage T7 gene 10 (Olins and Rangwala, 1989)
   2994..3017    +  CDS            9xHis (fragment): 9xHis affinity tag
   4175..4192    +  CDS            9xHis (fragment): 9xHis affinity tag
   4202..4251    +  CDS            SET1 (fragment): solubility-enhancement tag derived from T7 phage gene 10B
   4259..4306    +  terminator     T7 terminator: transcription terminator for bacteriophage T7 RNA polymerase
   4343..4798    +  rep_origin     f1 ori (sequence partly withheld): f1 bacteriophage origin of replication; arrow indicates direction of (+) strand synthesis
   4825..4882    +  promoter       AmpR promoter (fragment): bla
   4891..5706    -  CDS            KanR: aminoglycoside phosphotransferase; aph(3')-Ia; confers resistance to kanamycin in bacteria or G418 (Geneticin®) in eukaryotes
   5828..2       +  rep_origin     ori (across the origin): high-copy-number ColE1/pMB1/pBR322/pUC origin of replication
>Addgene plasmid #74123 | pJKW 0690 | depositor full sequence | sequence record 142447 | Insert sequencing T7 , T7-R. In-silico otherwise
AAAACGCCAGCAACGCGGCCTTTTTACGGTTCCTGGCCTTTTGCTGGCCTTTTGCTCACATGTTCTTTCC
TGCGTTATCCCCTGATTCTGTGGATAACCGTATTACCGCCTTTGAGTGAGCTGATACCGCTCGCCGCAGC
CGAACGACCGAGCGCAGCGAGTCAGTGAGCGAGGAAGCGGAAGAGCGCCTGATGCGGTATTTTCTCCTTA
CGCATCTGTGCGGTATTTCACACCGCATATATGGTGCACTCTCAGTACAATCTGCTCTGATGCCGCATAG
TTAAGCCAGTATACACTCCGCTATCGCTACGTGACTGGGTCATGGCTGCGCCCCGACACCCGCCAACACC
CGCTGACGCGCCCTGACGGGCTTGTCTGCTCCCGGCATCCGCTTACAGACAAGCTGTGACCGTCTCCGGG
AGCTGCATGTGTCAGAGGTTTTCACCGTCATCACCGAAACGCGCGAGGCAGCTGCGGTAAAGCTCATCAG
CGTGGTCGTGAAGCGATTCACAGATGTCTGCCTGTTCATCCGCGTCCAGCTCGTTGAGTTTCTCCAGAAG
CGTTAATGTCTGGCTTCTGATAAAGCGGGCCATGTTAAGGGCGGTTTTTTCCTGTTTGGTCACTGATGCC
TCCGTGTAAGGGGGATTTCTGTTCATGGGGGTAATGATACCGATGAAACGAGAGAGGATGCTCACGATAC
GGGTTACTGATGATGAACATGCCCGGTTACTGGAACGTTGTGAGGGTAAACAACTGGCGGTATGGATGCG
GCGGGACCAGAGAAAAATCACTCAGGGTCAATGCCAGCGCTTCGTTAATACAGATGTAGGTGTTCCACAG
GGTAGCCAGCAGCATCCTGCGATGCAGATCCGGAACATAATGGTGCAGGGCGCTGACTTCCGCGTTTCCA
GACTTTACGAAACACGGAAACCGAAGACCATTCATGTTGTTGCTCAGGTCGCAGACGTTTTGCAGCAGCA
GTCGCTTCACGTTCGCTCGCGTATCGGTGATTCATTCTGCTAACCAGTAAGGCAACCCCGCCAGCCTAGC
CGGGTCCTCAACGACAGGAGCACGATCATGCGCACCCGTGGGGCCGCCATGCCGGCGATAATGGCCTGCT
TCTCGCCGAAACGTTTGGTGGCGGGACCAGTGACGAAGGCTTGAGCGAGGGCGTGCAAGATTCCGAATAC
CGCAAGCGACAGGCCGATCATCGTCGCGCTCCAGCGAAAGCGGTCCTCGCCGAAAATGACCCAGAGCGCT
GCCGGCACCTGTCCTACGAGTTGCATGATAAAGAAGACAGTCATAAGTGCGGCGACGATAGTCATGCCCC
GCGCCCACCGGAAGGAGCTGACTGGGTTGAAGGCTCTCAAGGGCATCGGTCGAGATCCCGGTGCCTAATG
AGTGAGCTAACTTACATTAATTGCGTTGCGCTCACTGCCCGCTTTCCAGTCGGGAAACCTGTCGTGCCAG
CTGCATTAATGAATCGGCCAACGCGCGGGGAGAGGCGGTTTGCGTATTGGGCGCCAGGGTGGTTTTTCTT
TTCACCAGTGAGACGGGCAACAGCTGATTGCCCTTCACCGCCTGGCCCTGAGAGAGTTGCAGCAAGCGGT
CCACGCTGGTTTGCCCCAGCAGGCGAAAATCCTGTTTGATGGTGGTTAACGGCGGGATATAACATGAGCT
GTCTTCGGTATCGTCGTATCCCACTACCGAGATATCCGCACCAACGCGCAGCCCGGACTCGGTAATGGCG
CGCATTGCGCCCAGCGCCATCTGATCGTTGGCAACCAGCATCGCAGTGGGAACGATGCCCTCATTCAGCA
TTTGCATGGTTTGTTGAAAACCGGACATGGCACTCCAGTCGCCTTCCCGTTCCGCTATCGGCTGAATTTG
ATTGCGAGTGAGATATTTATGCCAGCCAGCCAGACGCAGACGCGCCGAGACAGAACTTAATGGGCCCGCT
AACAGCGCGATTTGCTGGTGACCCAATGCGACCAGATGCTCCACGCCCAGTCGCGTACCGTCTTCATGGG
AGAAAATAATACTGTTGATGGGTGTCTGGTCAGAGACATCAAGAAATAACGCCGGAACATTAGTGCAGGC
AGCTTCCACAGCAATGGCATCCTGGTCATCCAGCGGATAGTTAATGATCAGCCCACTGACGCGTTGCGCG
AGAAGATTGTGCACCGCCGCTTTACAGGCTTCGACGCCGCTTCGTTCTACCATCGACACCACCACGCTGG
CACCCAGTTGATCGGCGCGAGATTTAATCGCCGCGACAATTTGCGACGGCGCGTGCAGGGCCAGACTGGA
GGTGGCAACGCCAATCAGCAACGACTGTTTGCCCGCCAGTTGTTGTGCCACGCGGTTGGGAATGTAATTC
AGCTCCGCCATCGCCGCTTCCACTTTTTCCCGCGTTTTCGCAGAAACGTGGCTGGCCTGGTTCACCACGC
GGGAAACGGTCTGATAAGAGACACCGGCATACTCTGCGACATCGTATAACGTTACTGGTTTCACATTCAC
CACCCTGAATTGACTCTCTTCCGGGCGCTATCATGCCATACCGCGAAAGGTTTTGCGCCATTCGATGGTG
TCCGGGATCTCGACGCTCTCCCTTATGCGACTCCTGCATTAGGAAGCAGCCCAGTAGTAGGTTGAGGCCG
TTGAGCACCGCCGCCGCAAGGAATGGTGCATGCAAGGAGATGGCGCCCAACAGTCCCCCGGCCACGGGGC
CTGCCACCATACCCACGCCGAAACAAGCGCTCATGAGCCCGAAGTGGCGAGCCCGATCTTCCCCATCGGT
GATGTCGGCGATATAGGCGCCAGCAACCGCACCTGTGGCGCCGGTGATGCCGGCCACGATGCGTCCGGCG
TAGAGGATCGAGATCTCGATCCCGCGAAATTAATACGACTCACTATAGGGGAATTGTGAGCGGATAACAA
TTCCCCTCTAGAAATAATTTTGTTTAACTTTAAGAAGGAGATATACCATGAAACACCACCACCACCACCA
CCACCACGGTGGTGAAAACTTGTACTTCCAGGCCCATGGCATGCCACATAACATTCAAATTGGGGATATT
TTAAATAATAGAGATGAAAATAGTAAGAGGAAATTTCCTTACGAAGTTAAAATTGTAGATCCTGACACAA
ATAAGGAGCTATTGAATGTTTTTACAGGGGAGCATACAGGGTTCGTACAAGTAGGCCCTCAAAAATATTT
CTTTCCTAGCGGCTATGAAAAGGTAGCAGAAAAATATTACAATTTTGAAATACGACCCGACGATGTCTGG
ATTGTTACATTTCCAAGATCAGGTACAACGTGGACGCAAGAAATGGTGTGGTTAATTGCAAACGAATTTG
ACTACAATACGGCCGCTAGAGTACCATTAAACGAAAGATTTCCTTTTTTAGAATTCAGCATGTGCGTCCA
TCCGAAAATGAAGGCACAATTCTTACAAGAAAATAGTCACAGTATTGAACGACAAAATATGATCGAAGAC
GTCTGCACAGAAGCATGGAAGATTTTGGAAAATTGGAAGGGGAGGCGTTTCATCAAAACACACCTGCCAT
TCAGCCTGTTGCCACCTAATTTGTTAACCTCTGGCTGTAAGGTAATTTACGTTGCAAGAAACCCGAAGGA
TGTTATGGTCTCGTACTACTATTTGAACAGATTATTTCGAACCCAAGGGTATCGGGGTGACTTTCCGACA
TTCGCGGAGTACTTCCTAAAGGATATGGTACATTGGACGCCGTTTTGGTCTCATTTACAAGAAGGCTGGG
ATTTGCGAAGCTCCAAGAATCTTCTTTTTCTGTTCTACGACCAAATGAATAAATTGCAGACAATCCAAAA
GGTGTCGAACTTTTTGGGGAAGGAAATTGATGACGATCAATTAACGAAAATACAGAATCATTTACAAATT
GAGAACTTTAAGAATAATAAGTCGCTCAACGCTAATGATTTATTAGAATTGGGAATATTATATGGAGGCG
AAGAGGGTTTTGTAAGGAAGGGAAAGACGGGATCACATACGGACTTATCCAATGTCGAATTAGACGAGAA
GATTGACAAGTGGGTCAAAAAGAATTTACAGATGACGAATATACCGTTTGAACGAATGTAACCATGGCGG
ATCCGAATTCGAGCTCCGTCGACAAGCTTGCGGCCGCACTCGAGCACCACCACCACCACCACTGAGATCC
GGCTGCTAACAAAGCCCGAAAGGAAGCTGAGTTGGCTGCTGCCACCGCTGAGCAATAACTAGCATAACCC
CTTGGGGCCTCTAAACGGGTCTTGAGGGGTTTTTTGCTGAAAGGAGGAACTATATCCGGATTGGCGAATG
GG
[124 nt withheld, positions 4343-4466]
C
[91 nt withheld, positions 4468-4558]
A
[49 nt withheld, positions 4560-4608]
CCTTTGACGTTGGAGTCCACGTTCTTT
[37 nt withheld, positions 4636-4672]
ACCCTATCTCGGTCTATTCTTTTGATTTATAAGGGATTTTGCCGATTTCGGCCTATTGGTTAAAAAATGA
GCTGATTTAACAAAAATTTAACGCGAATTTTAACAAAATATTAACGTTTACAATTTCAGGTGGCACTTTT
CGGGGAAATGTGCGCGGAACCCCTATTTGTTTATTTTTCTAAATACATTCAAATATGTATCCGCTCATGA
ATTAATTCTTAGAAAAACTCATCGAGCATCAAATGAAACTGCAATTTATTCATATCAGGATTATCAATAC
CATATTTTTGAAAAAGCCGTTTCTGTAATGAAGGAGAAAACTCACCGAGGCAGTTCCATAGGATGGCAAG
ATCCTGGTATCGGTCTGCGATTCCGACTCGTCCAACATCAATACAACCTATTAATTTCCCCTCGTCAAAA
ATAAGGTTATCAAGTGAGAAATCACCATGAGTGACGACTGAATCCGGTGAGAATGGCAAAAGTTTATGCA
TTTCTTTCCAGACTTGTTCAACAGGCCAGCCATTACGCTCGTCATCAAAATCACTCGCATCAACCAAACC
GTTATTCATTCGTGATTGCGCCTGAGCGAGACGAAATACGCGATCGCTGTTAAAAGGACAATTACAAACA
GGAATCGAATGCAACCGGCGCAGGAACACTGCCAGCGCATCAACAATATTTTCACCTGAATCAGGATATT
CTTCTAATACCTGGAATGCTGTTTTCCCGGGGATCGCAGTGGTGAGTAACCATGCATCATCAGGAGTACG
GATAAAATGCTTGATGGTCGGAAGAGGCATAAATTCCGTCAGCCAGTTTAGTCTGACCATCTCATCTGTA
ACATCATTGGCAACGCTACCTTTGCCATGTTTCAGAAACAACTCTGGCGCATCGGGCTTCCCATACAATC
GATAGATTGTCGCACCTGATTGCCCGACATTATCGCGAGCCCATTTATACCCATATAAATCAGCATCCAT
GTTGGAATTTAATCGCGGCCTAGAGCAAGACGTTTCCCGTTGAATATGGCTCATAACACCCCTTGTATTA
CTGTTTATGTAAGCAGACAGTTTTATTGTTCATGACCAAAATCCCTTAACGTGAGTTTTCGTTCCACTGA
GCGTCAGACCCCGTAGAAAAGATCAAAGGATCTTCTTGAGATCCTTTTTTTCTGCGCGTAATCTGCTGCT
TGCAAACAAAAAAACCACCGCTACCAGCGGTGGTTTGTTTGCCGGATCAAGAGCTACCAACTCTTTTTCC
GAAGGTAACTGGCTTCAGCAGAGCGCAGATACCAAATACTGTCCTTCTAGTGTAGCCGTAGTTAGGCCAC
CACTTCAAGAACTCTGTAGCACCGCCTACATACCTCGCTCTGCTAATCCTGTTACCAGTGGCTGCTGCCA
GTGGCGATAAGTCGTGTCTTACCGGGTTGGACTCAAGACGATAGTTACCGGATAAGGCGCAGCGGTCGGG
CTGAACGGGGGGTTCGTGCACACAGCCCAGCTTGGAGCGAACGACCTACACCGAACTGAGATACCTACAG
CGTGAGCTATGAGAAAGCGCCACGCTTCCCGAAGGGAGAAAGGCGGACAGGTATCCGGTAAGCGGCAGGG
TCGGAACAGGAGAGCGCACGAGGGAGCTTCCAGGGGGAAACGCCTGGTATCTTTATAGTCCTGTCGGGTT
TCGCCACCTCTGACTTGAGCGTCGATTTTTGTGATGCTCGTCAGGGGGGCGGAGCCTATGGA
