>Addgene plasmid #74123 | pJKW 0690 | addgene partial sequence | sequence record 147032 | LacI-R 5'-GGCATACTCTGCGACATCGT-3'
CATTCACCACCCTGAATTGACTCTCTTCCGGGCGCTATCATGCCATACCGCGAAAGGTTTTGCGCCATTC
GATGGTGTCCGGGATCTCGACGCTCTCCCTTATGCGACTCCTGCATTAGGAAGCAGCCCAGTAGTAGGTT
GAGGCCGTTGAGCACCGCCGCCGCAAGGAATGGTGCATGCAAGGAGATGGCGCCCAACAGTCCCCCGGCC
ACGGGGCCTGCCACCATACCCACGCCGAAACAAGCGCTCATGAGCCCGAAGTGGCGAGCCCGATCTTCCC
CATCGGTGATGTCGGCGATATAGGCGCCAGCAACCGCACCTGTGGCGCCGGTGATGCCGGCCACGATGCG
TCCGGCGTAGAGGATCGAGATCTCGATCCCGCGAAATTAATACGACTCACTATAGGGGAATTGTGAGCGG
ATAACAATTCCCCTCTAGAAATAATTTTGTTTAACTTTAAGAAGGAGATATACCATGAAACACCACCACC
ACCACCACCACCACGGTGGTGAAAACTTGTACTTCCAGGCCCATGGCATGCCACATAACATTCAAATTGG
GGATATTTTAAATAATAGAGATGAAAATAGTAAGAGGAAATTTCCTTACGAAGTTAAAATTGTAGATCCT
GACACAAATAAGGAGCTATTGAATGTTTTTACAGGGGAGCATACAGGGTTCGTACAAGTAGGCCCTCAAA
AATATTTCTTTCCTAGCGGCTATGAAAAGGTAGCAGAAAAATATTACAATTTTGAAATACGACCCGACGA
TGTCTGGATTGTTACATTTCCAAGATCAGGTACAACGTGGACGCAAGAAATGGTGTGGTTAATTGCAAAC
GAATTTGACTACAATACGGCCGCTAGAGTACCATTAAACGAAAGATTTCCTTTTTTAGAATTCAGCATGT
GCGTCCATCCGAAAATGAAGGCACAATTCTTACAAGAAAATAGTCACAGTATTGAACGACAAAATATGAT
CGAAGACGTCTGCACAGAAGCATGGAAGA
