>Addgene plasmid #74123 | pJKW 0690 | addgene partial sequence | sequence record 147851 | F1ori-R 5'-AGGGAAGAAAGCGAAAGGAG-3'
[73 nt withheld, positions 1-73]
CCCATTCGCCAATCCGGATATAGTTCCTCCTTTCAGCAAAAAACCCCTCAAGACCCGTTTAGAGGCCCCA
AGGGGTTATGCTAGTTATTGCTCAGCGGTGGCAGCAGCCAACTCAGCTTCCTTTCGGGCTTTGTTAGCAG
CCGGATCTCAGTGGTGGTGGTGGTGGTGCTCGAGTGCGGCCGCAAGCTTGTCGACGGAGCTCGAATTCGG
ATCCGCCATGGTTACATTCGTTCAAACGGTATATTCGTCATCTGTAAATTCTTTTTGACCCACTTGTCAA
TCTTCTCGTCTAATTCGACATTGGATAAGTCCGTATGTGATCCCGTCTTTCCCTTCCTTACAAAACCCTC
TTCGCCTCCATATAATATTCCCAATTCTAATAAATCATTAGCGTTGAGCGACTTATTATTCTTAAAGTTC
TCAATTTGTAAATGATTCTGTATTTTCGTTAATTGATCGTCATCAATTTCCTTCCCCAAAAAGTTCGACA
CCTTTTGGATTGTCTGCAATTTATTCATTTGGTCGTAGAACAGAAAAAGAAGATTCTTGGAGCTTCGCAA
ATCCCAGCCTTCTTGTAAATGAGACCAAAACGGCGTCCAATGTACCATATCCTTTAGGAAGTACTCCGCG
AATGTCGGAAAG
